Addgene plasmid #52476: pRVdG-4ChopV
Purpose: Expresses ChopV
Depositing lab: Sebastian Seung. Depositing organization: Massachusetts Institute of Technology. Publication: Hierarchical connectivity and connection-specific dynamics in the corticospinal-corticostriatal microcircuit in mouse motor cortex. Kiritani T, Wickersham IR, Seung HS, Shepherd GM. J Neurosci. 2012 Apr 4;32(14):4992-5001. doi: 10.1523/JNEUROSCI.4759-11.2012. PubMed 22492054.
Backbone
  Vector backbone: cSPBN (pSAD)
  Backbone manufacturer: Karl-Klaus Conzelmann & Matthias Schnell
  Backbone size w/o insert (bp): 13784
  Total vector size (bp): 15464
  Vector type: Mammalian Expression ; Rabies Virus
Growth in bacteria
  Bacterial resistance: Ampicillin, 100 μg/mL
  Growth temperature: 37°C
  Growth strain: DH5alpha
  Growth instructions: DH5alpha at 37C
  Copy number: High Copy
Gene/Insert
  Gene/Insert name: ChopV (alt name: ChR2-Venus)
  Species: Synthetic
  Insert size (bp): 1680
  Promoter: CMV
  Cloning method: Unknown
  Sequencing primers: 5′ unknown
Terms and licenses: Academic/Nonprofit Terms; Industry Terms: Not Available to Industry
How to cite: pRVdG-4ChopV was a gift from Sebastian Seung (Addgene plasmid # 52476 ; http://n2t.net/addgene:52476 ; RRID:Addgene_52476)
