[The description below was written by a language model from this plasmid's Addgene catalogue record and pLannotate feature annotations shown in this document.]
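Description:
pRVdG-4ChopV is a rabies virus genome plasmid: a full-length cDNA copy of a glycoprotein-deleted SAD B19 rabies genome carried in a pBluescript-type bacterial backbone (the cSPBN/pSAD lineage). At about 15.5 kb, it is maintained in E. coli through a high-copy ColE1/pUC origin and selected with ampicillin via the β-lactamase gene. An f1 origin and remnants of the lacZα/MCS region, with lac and T3 promoter elements, are also present from the parental cloning vector.

The viral cassette is placed downstream of a CMV enhancer/promoter followed by a T7 promoter, so the antigenome-length RNA can be transcribed either by host RNA polymerase II or by T7 polymerase. A hammerhead ribozyme at the 5' end and a hepatitis delta virus ribozyme at the 3' end, followed by a T7 terminator, trim this transcript to exact viral termini, which is needed for encapsidation and replication. The annotated viral open reading frames are N, P, M and L. No G gene is annotated, and its usual position between M and L is occupied by ChopV, a roughly 1.7 kb fusion of the N-terminal portion of channelrhodopsin-2 to Venus (annotated as mVenus). This fusion is therefore expressed as a viral transcription unit by the rabies polymerase rather than directly from CMV.

The plasmid serves as the template for rescuing deletion-mutant rabies virus in mammalian cells, with the missing envelope protein presumably supplied in trans. The resulting virus makes infected neurons both fluorescent and excitable by blue light. The associated study addressed connectivity among projection-neuron classes in mouse motor cortex, consistent with labelling and photostimulating defined neuronal populations.
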