Features (pLannotate 1.2.2; 26 found; start..end, strand, type, name):
      3..361     +  rep_origin     f1 ori (sequence partly withheld): f1 bacteriophage origin of replication; arrow indicates direction of (+) strand synthesis
    463..618     -  CDS            lacZα (fragment): LacZα fragment of β-galactosidase; lacZ fragment
    624..652     -  misc_feature   MCS (fragment): pBluescript multiple cloning site
    658..1037    +  enhancer       CMV enhancer: human cytomegalovirus immediate early enhancer
   1038..1241    +  promoter       CMV promoter: human cytomegalovirus (CMV) immediate early promoter
   1237..1270    +  LTR            5' LTR (truncated) (fragment): truncated 5' long terminal repeat (LTR) from HIV-1
   1286..1304    +  promoter       T7 promoter: promoter for bacteriophage T7 RNA polymerase
   1330..1355    +  misc_RNA       sTRSV HHRz (fragment): hammerhead ribozyme from the tobacco ringspot virus satellite RNA (Khvorova et al., 2003)
   1441..2790    +  CDS            N: NCAP_RABVS - Experimental evidence at protein level: Swiss-Prot protein existence level 1. Encapsidates the genome in a ratio of one protein N per nine ribonucleotides, protecting it from nucleases. If expressed without protein P it binds non-specifically RNA and therefore can bind it's own mRNA. Interaction with protein P abolishes any non-specific RNA binding, and prevents phosphorylation. The soluble N-P complex encapsidates specifically the genomic RNA, with protein N protecting the genome like a pearl necklace. The encapsidated genomic RNA is termed the nucleocapsid (NC) and serves as tem
   2884..3774    +  CDS            P: PHOSP_RABVS - Experimental evidence at protein level: Swiss-Prot protein existence level 1. Non catalytic polymerase cofactor and regulatory protein that plays a role in viral transcription and replication. Stabilizes the RNA polymerase L to the N-RNA template and binds the soluble protein N, preventing it from encapsidating non-genomic RNA. Also inhibits host IFN-alpha and IFN-beta signaling by binding and retaining phosphorylated STAT1 in the cytoplasm or by inhibiting the DNA binding of STAT1 in the nucleus. Might be involved, through interaction with host dynein, in intracellular microtubu
   3866..4471    +  CDS            M: MATRX_RABVS - Experimental evidence at protein level: Swiss-Prot protein existence level 1. Plays a major role in assembly, budding and uncoating of virion after membrane fusion (PubMed:33208464). Completely covers the ribonucleoprotein coil and keep it in condensed bullet-shaped form. Inhibits viral transcription and stimulates replication. Plays a major role in early induction of TRAIL-mediated apoptosis in infected neurons (PubMed:12771432, PubMed:9847327). From Rabies virus (strain SAD B19) (RABV).
   4695..5621    +  CDS            ChR2: N-terminal fragment of channelrhodopsin-2 from the alga Chlamydomonas reinhardtii (Nagel et al., 2003) blue light-activated cation channel
   5655..6374    +  CDS            mVenus: Venus YFP with monomerizing A206K mutation (Nagai et al., 2002; Kremers et al., 2006) mammalian codon-optimized
   6481..12861   +  CDS            L: L_RABVS - Experimental evidence at protein level: Swiss-Prot protein existence level 1. RNA-directed RNA polymerase that catalyzes the replication of viral genomic RNA. The template is composed of the viral RNA tightly encapsidated by the nucleoprotein (N). The replicase mode is dependent on intracellular N protein concentration. In this mode, the polymerase replicates the whole viral genome without recognizing transcriptional signals, and the replicated genome is not caped or polyadenylated. From Rabies virus (strain SAD B19) (RABV).
  12993..13085   +  ncRNA          HDV ribozyme: Accession: RF00094 - Hepatitis delta virus ribozyme
  13092..13141   +  CDS            SET1 (fragment): solubility-enhancement tag derived from T7 phage gene 10B
  13149..13196   +  terminator     T7 terminator: transcription terminator for bacteriophage T7 RNA polymerase
  13218..13259   -  misc_feature   MCS (fragment): pBluescript multiple cloning site
  13272..13290   -  promoter       T3 promoter: promoter for bacteriophage T3 RNA polymerase
  13333..13355   -  protein_bind   lac operator (fragment): The lac repressor binds to the lac operator to inhibit transcription in E. coli. This inhibition can be relieved by adding lactose or isopropyl-β-D-thiogalactopyranoside (IPTG). lac repressor encoded by lacI
  13359..13389   -  promoter       lac promoter: promoter for the E. coli lac operon
  13404..13425   -  protein_bind   CAP binding site: CAP binding activates transcription in the presence of cAMP. E. coli catabolite activator protein
  13438..13530   -  CDS            lacI (fragment): lac repressor; lacI; The lac repressor binds to the lac operator to inhibit transcription in E. coli. This inhibition can be relieved by adding lactose or isopropyl-β-D-thiogalactopyranoside (IPTG).
  13713..14301   -  rep_origin     ori: high-copy-number ColE1/pMB1/pBR322/pUC origin of replication
  14472..15332   -  CDS            AmpR: β-lactamase; bla; confers resistance to ampicillin, carbenicillin, and related antibiotics
  15333..15437   -  promoter       AmpR promoter: bla
>Addgene plasmid #52476 | pRVdG-4ChopV | depositor full sequence | sequence record 81351 | pRVdG-4ChopV sequence 15463 bps
GG
[124 nt withheld, positions 3-126]
C
[91 nt withheld, positions 128-218]
A
[49 nt withheld, positions 220-268]
CCTTTGACGTTGGAGTCCACGTTCTTT
[37 nt withheld, positions 296-332]
ACCCTATCTCGGTCTATTCTTTTGATTTATAAGGGATTTTGCCGATTTCGGCCTATTGGTTAAAAAAATG
AGCTGATTTAACAAAAATTTAACGCGAATTTTAACAAAATATTAACGCTTACAATTTCCATTCGCCATTC
AGGCTGCGCAACTGTTGGGAAGGGCGATCGGTGCGGGCCTCTTCGCTATTACGCCAGCTGGCGAAAGGGG
GATGTGCTGCAAGGCGATTAAGTTGGGTAACGCCAGGGTTTTCCCAGTCACGACGTTGTAAAACGACGGC
CAGTGAGCGCGCGATAAGCTTGATATCGAATTCCTGCAGCGCGTTGACATTGATTATTGACTAGTTATTA
ATAGTAATCAATTACGGGGTCATTAGTTCATAGCCCATATATGGAGTTCCGCGTTACATAACTTACGGTA
AATGGCCCGCCTGGCTGACCGCCCAACGACCCCCGCCCATTGACGTCAATAATGACGTATGTTCCCATAG
TAACGCCAATAGGGACTTTCCATTGACGTCAATGGGTGGAGTATTTACGGTAAACTGCCCACTTGGCAGT
ACATCAAGTGTATCATATGCCAAGTACGCCCCCTATTGACGTCAATGACGGTAAATGGCCCGCCTGGCAT
TATGCCCAGTACATGACCTTATGGGACTTTCCTACTTGGCAGTACATCTACGTATTAGTCATCGCTATTA
CCATGGTGATGCGGTTTTGGCAGTACATCAATGGGCGTGGATAGCGGTTTGACTCACGGGGATTTCCAAG
TCTCCACCCCATTGACGTCAATGGGAGTTTGTTTTGGCACCAAAATCAACGGGACTTTCCAAAATGTCGT
AACAACTCCGCCCCATTGACGCAAATGGGCGGTAGGCGTGTACGGTGGGAGGTCTATATAAGCAGAGCTC
TCTGGCTAACTAGAGAACCCACTGCTTACTGGCTTATCGAAATTAATACGACTCACTATAGGGAGACCCA
AGCTGGCTAGATTAAGCGTCTGATGAGTCCGTGAGGACGAAACCCGGCGTACCGGGTCACGCTTAACAAC
CAGATCAAAGAAAAAACAGACATTGTCAATTGCAAAGCAAAAATGTAACACCCCTACAATGGATGCCGAC
AAGATTGTATTCAAAGTCAATAATCAGGTGGTCTCTTTGAAGCCTGAGATTATCGTGGATCAATATGAGT
ACAAGTACCCTGCCATCAAAGATTTGAAAAAGCCCTGTATAACCCTAGGAAAGGCTCCCGATTTAAATAA
AGCATACAAGTCAGTTTTGTCAGGCATGAGCGCCGCCAAACTTAATCCTGACGATGTATGTTCCTATTTG
GCAGCGGCAATGCAGTTTTTTGAGGGGACATGTCCGGAAGACTGGACCAGCTATGGAATTGTGATTGCAC
GAAAAGGAGATAAGATCACCCCAGGTTCTCTGGTGGAGATAAAACGTACTGATGTAGAAGGGAATTGGGC
TCTGACAGGAGGCATGGAACTGACAAGAGACCCCACTGTCCCTGAGCATGCGTCCTTAGTCGGTCTTCTC
TTGAGTCTGTATAGGTTGAGCAAAATATCCGGGCAAAACACTGGTAACTATAAGACAAACATTGCAGACA
GGATAGAGCAGATTTTTGAGACAGCCCCTTTTGTTAAAATCGTGGAACACCATACTCTAATGACAACTCA
CAAAATGTGTGCTAATTGGAGTACTATACCAAACTTCAGATTTTTGGCCGGAACCTATGACATGTTTTTC
TCCCGGATTGAGCATCTATATTCAGCAATCAGAGTGGGCACAGTTGTCACTGCTTATGAAGACTGTTCAG
GACTGGTATCATTTACTGGGTTCATAAAACAAATCAATCTCACCGCTAGAGAGGCAATACTATATTTCTT
CCACAAGAACTTTGAGGAAGAGATAAGAAGAATGTTTGAGCCAGGGCAGGAGACAGCTGTTCCTCACTCT
TATTTCATCCACTTCCGTTCACTAGGCTTGAGTGGGAAATCTCCTTATTCATCAAATGCTGTTGGTCACG
TGTTCAATCTCATTCACTTTGTAGGATGCTATATGGGTCAAGTCAGATCCCTAAATGCAACGGTTATTGC
TGCATGTGCTCCTCATGAAATGTCTGTTCTAGGGGGCTATCTGGGAGAGGAATTCTTCGGGAAAGGGACA
TTTGAAAGAAGATTCTTCAGAGATGAGAAAGAACTTCAAGAATACGAGGCGGCTGAACTGACAAAGACTG
ACGTAGCACTGGCAGATGATGGAACTGTCAACTCTGACGACGAGGACTACTTTTCAGGTGAAACCAGAAG
TCCGGAGGCTGTTTATACTCGAATCATGATGAATGGAGGTCGACTAAAGAGATCTCACATACGGAGATAT
GTCTCAGTCAGTTCCAATCATCAAGCCCGTCCAAACTCATTCGCCGAGTTTCTAAACAAGACATATTCGA
GTGACTCATAAGAAGTTGAATAACAAAATGCCGGAAATCTACGGATTGTGTATATCCATCATGAAAAAAA
CTAACACCCCTCCTTTCGAACCATCCCAAACATGAGCAAGATCTTTGTCAATCCTAGTGCTATTAGAGCC
GGTCTGGCCGATCTTGAGATGGCTGAAGAAACTGTTGATCTGATCAATAGAAATATCGAAGACAATCAGG
CTCATCTCCAAGGGGAACCCATAGAGGTGGACAATCTCCCTGAGGATATGGGGCGACTTCACCTGGATGA
TGGAAAATCGCCCAACCATGGTGAGATAGCCAAGGTGGGAGAAGGCAAGTATCGAGAGGACTTTCAGATG
GATGAAGGAGAGGATCCTAGCTTCCTGTTCCAGTCATACCTGGAAAATGTTGGAGTCCAAATAGTCAGAC
AAATGAGGTCAGGAGAGAGATTTCTCAAGATATGGTCACAGACCGTAGAAGAGATTATATCCTATGTCGC
GGTCAACTTTCCCAACCCTCCAGGAAAGTCTTCAGAGGATAAATCAACCCAGACTACTGGCCGAGAGCTC
AAGAAGGAGACAACACCCACTCCTTCTCAGAGAGAAAGCCAATCATCGAAAGCCAGGATGGCGGCTCAAA
TTGCTTCTGGCCCTCCAGCCCTTGAATGGTCGGCTACCAATGAAGAGGATGATCTATCAGTGGAGGCTGA
GATCGCTCACCAGATTGCAGAAAGTTTCTCCAAAAAATATAAGTTTCCCTCTCGATCCTCAGGGATACTC
TTGTATAATTTTGAGCAATTGAAAATGAACCTTGATGATATAGTTAAAGAGGCAAAAAATGTACCAGGTG
TGACCCGTTTAGCCCATGACGGGTCCAAACTCCCCCTAAGATGTGTACTGGGATGGGTCGCTTTGGCCAA
CTCTAAGAAATTCCAGTTGTTAGTCGAATCCGACAAGCTGAGTAAAATCATGCAAGATGACTTGAATCGC
TATACATCTTGCTAACCGAACCTCTCCCCTCAGTCCCTCTAGACAATAAAATCCGAGATGTCCCAAAGTC
AACATGAAAAAAACAGGCAACACCACTGATAAAATGAACCTCCTACGTAAGATAGTGAAAAACCGCAGGG
ACGAGGACACTCAAAAATCCTCTCCCGCGTCAGCCCCTCTGGATGACGATGACTTGTGGCTTCCACCCCC
TGAATACGTCCCGCTGAAAGAACTTACAGGCAAGAAGAACATGAGGAACTTTTGTATCAACGGAAGGGTT
AAAGTGTGTAGCCCGAATGGTTACTCGTTCAGGATCCTGCGGCACATTCTGAAATCATTCGACGAGATAT
ATTCTGGGAATCATAGGATGATCGGGTTAGTCAAAGTGGTTATTGGACTGGCTTTGTCAGGATCTCCAGT
CCCTGAGGGCCTGAACTGGGTATACAAATTGAGGAGAACCTTTATCTTCCAGTGGGCTGATTCCAGGGGC
CCTCTTGAAGGGGAGGAGTTGGAATACTCTCAGGAGATCACTTGGGATGATGATACTGAGTTCGTCGGAT
TGCAAATAAGAGTGATTGCAAAACAGTGTCATATCCAGGGCAGAGTCTGGTGTATCAACATGAACCCGAG
AGCATGTCAACTATGGTCTGACATGTCTCTTCAGACACAAAGGTCCGAAGAGGACAAAGATTCCTCTCTG
CTTCTAGAATAATCAGATTATATCCCGCAAATTTATCACTTGTTTACCTCTGGAGGAGAGAACATATGGG
CTCAACTCCAACCCTTGGGAGCAATATAACAAAAAACATGTTATGGTGCCATTAAACCGCTGCATTTCAT
CAAAGTCAAGTTGATTACCTTTACATTTTGATCCTCTTGGATGTGAAAAAAACTATTAACATCCCTCAAA
AGACCCCGGGAAAGCCGCCACCATGGATTATGGAGGCGCCCTGAGTGCCGTTGGGCGCGAGCTGCTATTT
GTAACGAACCCAGTAGTCGTCAATGGCTCTGTACTTGTGCCTGAGGACCAGTGTTACTGCGCGGGCTGGA
TTGAGTCGCGTGGCACAAACGGTGCCCAAACGGCGTCGAACGTGCTGCAATGGCTTGCTGCTGGCTTCTC
CATCCTACTGCTTATGTTTTACGCCTACCAAACATGGAAGTCAACCTGCGGCTGGGAGGAGATCTATGTG
TGCGCTATCGAGATGGTCAAGGTGATTCTCGAGTTCTTCTTCGAGTTTAAGAACCCGTCCATGCTGTATC
TAGCCACAGGCCACCGCGTCCAGTGGTTGCGTTACGCCGAGTGGCTTCTCACCTGCCCGGTCATTCTCAT
TCACCTGTCAAACCTGACGGGCTTGTCCAACGACTACAGCAGGCGCACCATGGGTCTGCTTGTGTCTGAT
ATTGGCACAATTGTGTGGGGCGCCACTTCCGCCATGGCCACCGGATACGTCAAGGTCATCTTCTTCTGCC
TGGGTCTGTGTTATGGTGCTAACACGTTCTTTCACGCTGCCAAGGCCTACATCGAGGGTTACCACACCGT
GCCGAAGGGCCGGTGTCGCCAGGTGGTGACTGGCATGGCTTGGCTCTTCTTCGTATCATGGGGTATGTTC
CCCATCCTGTTCATCCTCGGCCCCGAGGGCTTCGGCGTCCTGAGCGTGTACGGCTCCACCGTCGGCCACA
CCATCATTGACCTGATGTCGAAGAACTGCTGGGGTCTGCTCGGCCACTACCTGCGCGTGCTGATCCACGA
GCATATCCTCATCCACGGCGACATTCGCAAGACCACCAAATTGAACATTGGTGGCACTGAGATTGAGGTC
GAGACGCTGGTGGAGGACGAGGCCGAGGCTGGCGCGGTCAACAAGGGCACCGGCAAGCCACCGGTCGCCA
CCATGGTGAGCAAGGGCGAGGAGCTGTTCACCGGGGTGGTGCCCATCCTGGTCGAGCTGGACGGCGACGT
AAACGGCCACAAGTTCAGCGTGTCCGGCGAGGGCGAGGGCGATGCCACCTACGGCAAGCTGACCCTGAAG
CTGATCTGCACCACCGGCAAGCTGCCCGTGCCCTGGCCCACCCTCGTGACCACCCTGGGCTACGGCCTGC
AGTGCTTCGCCCGCTACCCCGACCACATGAAGCAGCACGACTTCTTCAAGTCCGCCATGCCCGAAGGCTA
CGTCCAGGAGCGCACCATCTTCTTCAAGGACGACGGCAACTACAAGACCCGCGCCGAGGTGAAGTTCGAG
GGCGACACCCTGGTGAACCGCATCGAGCTGAAGGGCATCGACTTCAAGGAGGACGGCAACATCCTGGGGC
ACAAGCTGGAGTACAACTACAACAGCCACAACGTCTATATCACCGCCGACAAGCAGAAGAACGGCATCAA
GGCCAACTTCAAGATCCGCCACAACATCGAGGACGGCGGCGTGCAGCTCGCCGACCACTACCAGCAGAAC
ACCCCCATCGGCGACGGCCCCGTGCTGCTGCCCGACAACCACTACCTGAGCTACCAGTCCAAGCTGAGCA
AAGACCCCAACGAGAAGCGCGATCACATGGTCCTGCTGGAGTTCGTGACCGCCGCCGGGATCACTCTCGG
CATGGACGAGCTGTACAAGTAATAGCTAGCTTATAAAGTGCTGGGTCATCTAAGCTTTTCAGTCGAGAAA
AAAACATTAGATCAGAAGAACAACTGGCAACACTTCTCAACCTGAGACTTACTTCAAGATGCTCGATCCT
GGAGAGGTCTATGATGACCCTATTGACCCAATCGAGTTAGAGGCTGAACCCAGAGGAACCCCCATTGTCC
CCAACATCTTGAGGAACTCTGACTACAATCTCAACTCTCCTTTGATAGAAGATCCTGCTAGACTAATGTT
AGAATGGTTAAAAACAGGGAATAGACCTTATCGGATGACTCTAACAGACAATTGCTCCAGGTCTTTCAGA
GTTTTGAAAGATTATTTCAAGAAGGTAGATTTGGGTTCTCTCAAGGTGGGCGGAATGGCTGCACAGTCAA
TGATTTCTCTCTGGTTATATGGTGCCCACTCTGAATCCAACAGGAGCCGGAGATGTATAACAGACTTGGC
CCATTTCTATTCCAAGTCGTCCCCCATAGAGAAGCTGTTGAATCTCACGCTAGGAAATAGAGGGCTGAGA
ATCCCCCCAGAGGGAGTGTTAAGTTGCCTTGAGAGGGTTGATTATGATAATGCATTTGGAAGGTATCTTG
CCAACACGTATTCCTCTTACTTGTTCTTCCATGTAATCACCTTATACATGAACGCCCTAGACTGGGATGA
AGAAAAGACCATCCTAGCATTATGGAAAGATTTAACCTCAGTGGACATCGGGAAGGACTTGGTAAAGTTC
AAAGACCAAATATGGGGACTGCTGATCGTGACAAAGGACTTTGTTTACTCCCAAAGTTCCAATTGTCTTT
TTGACAGAAACTACACACTTATGCTAAAAGATCTTTTCTTGTCTCGCTTCAACTCCTTAATGGTCTTGCT
CTCTCCCCCAGAGCCCCGATACTCAGATGACTTGATATCTCAACTATGCCAGCTGTACATTGCTGGGGAT
CAAGTCTTGTCTATGTGTGGAAACTCCGGCTATGAAGTCATCAAAATATTGGAGCCATATGTCGTGAATA
GTTTAGTCCAGAGAGCAGAAAAGTTTAGGCCTCTCATTCATTCCTTGGGAGACTTTCCTGTATTTATAAA
AGACAAGGTAAGTCAACTTGAAGAGACGTTCGGTCCCTGTGCAAGAAGGTTCTTTAGGGCTCTGGATCAA
TTCGACAACATACATGACTTGGTTTTTGTGTTTGGCTGTTACAGGCATTGGGGGCACCCATATATAGATT
ATCGAAAGGGTCTGTCAAAACTATATGATCAGGTTCACCTTAAAAAAATGATAGATAAGTCCTACCAGGA
GTGCTTAGCAAGCGACCTAGCCAGGAGGATCCTTAGATGGGGTTTTGATAAGTACTCCAAGTGGTATCTG
GATTCAAGATTCCTAGCCCGAGACCACCCCTTGACTCCTTATATCAAAACCCAAACATGGCCACCCAAAC
ATATTGTAGACTTGGTGGGGGATACATGGCACAAGCTCCCGATCACGCAGATCTTTGAGATTCCTGAATC
AATGGATCCGTCAGAAATATTGGATGACAAATCACATTCTTTCACCAGAACGAGACTAGCTTCTTGGCTG
TCAGAAAACCGAGGGGGGCCTGTTCCTAGCGAAAAAGTTATTATCACGGCCCTGTCTAAGCCGCCTGTCA
ATCCCCGAGAGTTTCTGAGGTCTATAGACCTCGGAGGATTGCCAGATGAAGACTTGATAATTGGCCTCAA
GCCAAAGGAACGGGAATTGAAGATTGAAGGTCGATTCTTTGCTCTAATGTCATGGAATCTAAGATTGTAT
TTTGTCATCACTGAAAAACTCTTGGCCAACTACATCTTGCCACTTTTTGACGCGCTGACTATGACAGACA
ACCTGAACAAGGTGTTTAAAAAGCTGATCGACAGGGTCACCGGGCAAGGGCTTTTGGACTATTCAAGGGT
CACATATGCATTTCACCTGGACTATGAAAAGTGGAACAACCATCAAAGATTAGAGTCAACAGAGGATGTA
TTTTCTGTCCTAGATCAAGTGTTTGGATTGAAGAGAGTGTTTTCTAGAACACACGAGTTTTTTCAAAAGG
CCTGGATCTATTATTCAGACAGATCAGACCTCATCGGGTTACGGGAGGATCAAATATACTGCTTAGATGC
GTCCAACGGCCCAACCTGTTGGAATGGCCAGGATGGCGGGCTAGAAGGCTTACGGCAGAAGGGCTGGAGT
CTAGTCAGCTTATTGATGATAGATAGAGAATCTCAAATCAGGAACACAAGAACCAAAATACTAGCTCAAG
GAGACAACCAGGTTTTATGTCCGACATACATGTTGTCGCCAGGGCTATCTCAAGAGGGGCTCCTCTATGA
ATTGGAGAGAATATCAAGGAATGCACTTTCGATATACAGAGCCGTCGAGGAAGGGGCATCTAAGCTAGGG
CTGATCATCAAGAAAGAAGAGACCATGTGTAGTTATGACTTCCTCATCTATGGAAAAACCCCTTTGTTTA
GAGGTAACATATTGGTGCCTGAGTCCAAAAGATGGGCCAGAGTCTCTTGCGTCTCTAATGACCAAATAGT
CAACCTCGCCAATATAATGTCGACAGTGTCCACCAATGCGCTAACAGTGGCACAACACTCTCAATCTTTG
ATCAAACCGATGAGGGATTTTCTGCTCATGTCAGTACAGGCAGTCTTTCACTACCTGCTATTTAGCCCAA
TCTTAAAGGGAAGAGTTTACAAGATTCTGAGCGCTGAAGGGGAGAGCTTTCTCCTAGCCATGTCAAGGAT
AATCTATCTAGATCCTTCTTTGGGAGGGATATCTGGAATGTCCCTCGGAAGATTCCATATACGACAGTTC
TCAGACCCTGTCTCTGAAGGGTTATCCTTCTGGAGAGAGATCTGGTTAAGCTCCCAAGAGTCCTGGATTC
ACGCGTTGTGTCAAGAGGCTGGAAACCCAGATCTTGGAGAGAGAACACTCGAGAGCTTCACTCGCCTTCT
AGAAGATCCGACCACCTTAAATATCAGAGGAGGGGCCAGTCCTACCATTCTACTCAAGGATGCAATCAGA
AAGGCTTTATATGACGAGGTGGACAAGGTGGAAAATTCAGAGTTTCGAGAGGCAATCCTGTTGTCCAAGA
CCCATAGAGATAATTTTATACTCTTCTTAATATCTGTTGAGCCTCTGTTTCCTCGATTTCTCAGTGAGCT
ATTCAGTTCGTCTTTTTTGGGAATCCCCGAGTCAATCATTGGATTGATACAAAACTCCCGAACGATAAGA
AGGCAGTTTAGAAAGAGTCTCTCAAAAACTTTAGAAGAATCCTTCTACAACTCAGAGATCCACGGGATTA
GTCGGATGACCCAGACACCTCAGAGGGTTGGGGGGGTGTGGCCTTGCTCTTCAGAGAGGGCAGATCTACT
TAGGGAGATCTCTTGGGGAAGAAAAGTGGTAGGCACGACAGTTCCTCACCCTTCTGAGATGTTGGGATTA
CTTCCCAAGTCCTCTATTTCTTGCACTTGTGGAGCAACAGGAGGAGGCAATCCTAGAGTTTCTGTATCAG
TACTCCCGTCCTTTGATCAGTCATTTTTTTCACGAGGCCCCCTAAAGGGATACTTGGGCTCGTCCACCTC
TATGTCGACCCAGCTATTCCATGCATGGGAAAAAGTCACTAATGTTCATGTGGTGAAGAGAGCTCTATCG
TTAAAAGAATCTATAAACTGGTTCATTACTAGAGATTCCAACTTGGCTCAAGCTCTAATTAGGAACATTA
TGTCTCTGACAGGCCCTGATTTCCCTCTAGAGGAGGCCCCTGTCTTCAAAAGGACGGGGTCAGCCTTGCA
TAGGTTCAAGTCTGCCAGATACAGCGAAGGAGGGTATTCTTCTGTCTGCCCGAACCTCCTCTCTCATATT
TCTGTTAGTACAGACACCATGTCTGATTTGACCCAAGACGGGAAGAACTACGATTTCATGTTCCAGCCAT
TGATGCTTTATGCACAGACATGGACATCAGAGCTGGTACAGAGAGACACAAGGCTAAGAGACTCTACGTT
TCATTGGCACCTCCGATGCAACAGGTGTGTGAGACCCATTGACGACGTGACCCTGGAGACCTCTCAGATC
TTCGAGTTTCCGGATGTGTCGAAAAGAATATCCAGAATGGTTTCTGGGGCTGTGCCTCACTTCCAGAGGC
TTCCCGATATCCGTCTGAGACCAGGAGATTTTGAATCTCTAAGCGGTAGAGAAAAGTCTCACCATATCGG
ATCAGCTCAGGGGCTCTTATACTCAATCTTAGTGGCAATTCACGACTCAGGATACAATGATGGAACCATC
TTCCCTGTCAACATATACGGCAAGGTTTCCCCTAGAGACTATTTGAGAGGGCTCGCAAGGGGAGTATTGA
TAGGATCCTCGATTTGCTTCTTGACAAGAATGACAAATATCAATATTAATAGACCTCTTGAATTGGTCTC
AGGGGTAATCTCATATATTCTCCTGAGGCTAGATAACCATCCCTCCTTGTACATAATGCTCAGAGAACCG
TCTCTTAGAGGAGAGATATTTTCTATCCCTCAGAAAATCCCCGCCGCTTATCCAACCACTATGAAAGAAG
GCAACAGATCAATCTTGTGTTATCTCCAACATGTGCTACGCTATGAGCGAGAGATAATCACGGCGTCTCC
AGAGAATGACTGGCTATGGATCTTTTCAGACTTTAGAAGTGCCAAAATGACGTACCTATCCCTCATTACT
TACCAGTCTCATCTTCTACTCCAGAGGGTTGAGAGAAACCTATCTAAGAGTATGAGAGATAACCTGCGAC
AATTGAGTTCTTTGATGAGGCAGGTGCTGGGCGGGCACGGAGAAGATACCTTAGAGTCAGACGACAACAT
TCAACGACTGCTAAAAGACTCTTTACGAAGGACAAGATGGGTGGATCAAGAGGTGCGCCATGCAGCTAGA
ACCATGACTGGAGATTACAGCCCCAACAAGAAGGTGTCCCGTAAGGTAGGATGTTCAGAATGGGTCTGCT
CTGCTCAACAGGTTGCAGTCTCTACCTCAGCAAACCCGGCCCCTGTCTCGGAGCTTGACATAAGGGCCCT
CTCTAAGAGGTTCCAGAACCCTTTGATCTCGGGCTTGAGAGTGGTTCAGTGGGCAACCGGTGCTCATTAT
AAGCTTAAGCCTATTCTAGATGATCTCAATGTTTTCCCATCTCTCTGCCTTGTAGTTGGGGACGGGTCAG
GGGGGATATCAAGGGCAGTCCTCAACATGTTTCCAGATGCCAAGCTTGTGTTCAACAGTCTTTTAGAGGT
GAATGACCTGATGGCTTCCGGAACACATCCACTGCCTCCTTCAGCAATCATGAGGGGAGGAAATGATATC
GTCTCCAGAGTGATAGATCTTGACTCAATCTGGGAAAAACCGTCCGACTTGAGAAACTTGGCAACCTGGA
AATACTTCCAGTCAGTCCAAAAGCAGGTCAACATGTCCTATGACCTCATTATTTGCGATGCAGAAGTTAC
TGACATTGCATCTATCAACCGGATCACCCTGTTAATGTCCGATTTTGCATTGTCTATAGATGGACCACTC
TATTTGGTCTTCAAAACTTATGGGACTATGCTAGTAAATCCAAACTACAAGGCTATTCAACACCTGTCAA
GAGCGTTCCCCTCGGTCACAGGGTTTATCACCCAAGTAACTTCGTCTTTTTCATCTGAGCTCTACCTCCG
ATTCTCCAAACGAGGGAAGTTTTTCAGAGATGCTGAGTACTTGACCTCTTCCACCCTTCGAGAAATGAGC
CTTGTGTTATTCAATTGTAGCAGCCCCAAGAGTGAGATGCAGAGAGCTCGTTCCTTGAACTATCAGGATC
TTGTGAGAGGATTTCCTGAAGAAATCATATCAAATCCTTACAATGAGATGATCATAACTCTGATTGACAG
TGATGTAGAATCTTTTCTAGTCCACAAGATGGTTGATGATCTTGAGTTACAGAGGGGAACTCTGTCTAAA
GTGGCTATCATTATAGCCATCATGATAGTTTTCTCCAACAGAGTCTTCAACGTTTCCAAACCCCTAACTG
ACCCCTCGTTCTATCCACCGTCTGATCCCAAAATCCTGAGGCACTTCAACATATGTTGCAGTACTATGAT
GTATCTATCTACTGCTTTAGGTGACGTCCCTAGCTTCGCAAGACTTCACGACCTGTATAACAGACCTATA
ACTTATTACTTCAGAAAGCAAGTCATTCGAGGGAACGTTTATCTATCTTGGAGTTGGTCCAACGACACCT
CAGTGTTCAAAAGGGTAGCCTGTAATTCTAGCCTGAGTCTGTCATCTCACTGGATCAGGTTGATTTACAA
GATAGTGAAGACTACCAGACTCGTTGGCAGCATCAAGGATCTATCCAGAGAAGTGGAAAGACACCTTCAT
AGGTACAACAGGTGGATCACCCTAGAGGATATCAGATCTAGATCATCCCTACTAGACTACAGTTGCCTGT
GAACCGGATACTCCTGGAAGCCTGCCCATGCTAAGACTCTTGTGTGATGTATCTTGAAAAAAACAAGATC
CTAAATCTGAACCTTTGGTTGTTTGATTGTTTTTCTCATTTTTGTTGTTTATTTGTTAAGCGTGGGTCGG
CATGGCATCTCCACCTCCTCGCGGTCCGACCTGGGCATCCGAAGGAGGACGCACGTCCACTCGGATGGCT
AAGGGAGGGCGGGGATCCGGCTGCTAACAAAGCCCGAAAGGAAGCTGAGTTGGCTGCTGCCACCGCTGAG
CAATAACTAGCATAACCCCTTGGGGCCTCTAAACGGGTCTTGAGGGGTTTTTTGCTGAAAGGAGGAACTA
TATCCGGATCCACTAGTTCTAGAGCGGCCGCCACCGCGGTGGAGCTCCAGCTTTTGTTCCCTTTAGTGAG
GGTTAATTGCGCGCTTGGCGTAATCATGGTCATAGCTGTTTCCTGTGTGAAATTGTTATCCGCTCACAAT
TCCACACAACATACGAGCCGGAAGCATAAAGTGTAAAGCCTGGGGTGCCTAATGAGTGAGCTAACTCACA
TTAATTGCGTTGCGCTCACTGCCCGCTTTCCAGTCGGGAAACCTGTCGTGCCAGCTGCATTAATGAATCG
GCCAACGCGCGGGGAGAGGCGGTTTGCGTATTGGGCGCTCTTCCGCTTCCTCGCTCACTGACTCGCTGCG
CTCGGTCGTTCGGCTGCGGCGAGCGGTATCAGCTCACTCAAAGGCGGTAATACGGTTATCCACAGAATCA
GGGGATAACGCAGGAAAGAACATGTGAGCAAAAGGCCAGCAAAAGGCCAGGAACCGTAAAAAGGCCGCGT
TGCTGGCGTTTTTCCATAGGCTCCGCCCCCCTGACGAGCATCACAAAAATCGACGCTCAAGTCAGAGGTG
GCGAAACCCGACAGGACTATAAAGATACCAGGCGTTTCCCCCTGGAAGCTCCCTCGTGCGCTCTCCTGTT
CCGACCCTGCCGCTTACCGGATACCTGTCCGCCTTTCTCCCTTCGGGAAGCGTGGCGCTTTCTCATAGCT
CACGCTGTAGGTATCTCAGTTCGGTGTAGGTCGTTCGCTCCAAGCTGGGCTGTGTGCACGAACCCCCCGT
TCAGCCCGACCGCTGCGCCTTATCCGGTAACTATCGTCTTGAGTCCAACCCGGTAAGACACGACTTATCG
CCACTGGCAGCAGCCACTGGTAACAGGATTAGCAGAGCGAGGTATGTAGGCGGTGCTACAGAGTTCTTGA
AGTGGTGGCCTAACTACGGCTACACTAGAAGGACAGTATTTGGTATCTGCGCTCTGCTGAAGCCAGTTAC
CTTCGGAAAAAGAGTTGGTAGCTCTTGATCCGGCAAACAAACCACCGCTGGTAGCGGTGGTTTTTTTGTT
TGCAAGCAGCAGATTACGCGCAGAAAAAAAGGATCTCAAGAAGATCCTTTGATCTTTTCTACGGGGTCTG
ACGCTCAGTGGAACGAAAACTCACGTTAAGGGATTTTGGTCATGAGATTATCAAAAAGGATCTTCACCTA
GATCCTTTTAAATTAAAAATGAAGTTTTAAATCAATCTAAAGTATATATGAGTAAACTTGGTCTGACAGT
TACCAATGCTTAATCAGTGAGGCACCTATCTCAGCGATCTGTCTATTTCGTTCATCCATAGTTGCCTGAC
TCCCCGTCGTGTAGATAACTACGATACGGGAGGGCTTACCATCTGGCCCCAGTGCTGCAATGATACCGCG
AGACCCACGCTCACCGGCTCCAGATTTATCAGCAATAAACCAGCCAGCCGGAAGGGCCGAGCGCAGAAGT
GGTCCTGCAACTTTATCCGCCTCCATCCAGTCTATTAATTGTTGCCGGGAAGCTAGAGTAAGTAGTTCGC
CAGTTAATAGTTTGCGCAACGTTGTTGCCATTGCTACAGGCATCGTGGTGTCACGCTCGTCGTTTGGTAT
GGCTTCATTCAGCTCCGGTTCCCAACGATCAAGGCGAGTTACATGATCCCCCATGTTGTGCAAAAAAGCG
GTTAGCTCCTTCGGTCCTCCGATCGTTGTCAGAAGTAAGTTGGCCGCAGTGTTATCACTCATGGTTATGG
CAGCACTGCATAATTCTCTTACTGTCATGCCATCCGTAAGATGCTTTTCTGTGACTGGTGAGTACTCAAC
CAAGTCATTCTGAGAATAGTGTATGCGGCGACCGAGTTGCTCTTGCCCGGCGTCAATACGGGATAATACC
GCGCCACATAGCAGAACTTTAAAAGTGCTCATCATTGGAAAACGTTCTTCGGGGCGAAAACTCTCAAGGA
TCTTACCGCTGTTGAGATCCAGTTCGATGTAACCCACTCGTGCACCCAACTGATCTTCAGCATCTTTTAC
TTTCACCAGCGTTTCTGGGTGAGCAAAAACAGGAAGGCAAAATGCCGCAAAAAAGGGAATAAGGGCGACA
CGGAAATGTTGAATACTCATACTCTTCCTTTTTCAATATTATTGAAGCATTTATCAGGGTTATTGTCTCA
TGAGCGGATACATATTTGAATGTATTTAGAAAAATAAACAAATAGGGGTTCCGCGCACATTTCCCCGAAA
AGTGCCACCTG
