>Addgene plasmid #52476 | pRVdG-4ChopV | addgene partial sequence | sequence record 82242 | CMV-F 5'-CGCAAATGGGCGGTAGGCGTG-3'
GAGCTCTCTGGCTAACTAGAGAACCCACTGCTTACTGGCTTATCGAAATTAATACGACTCACTATAGGGA
GACCCAAGCTGGCTAGATTAAGCGTCTGATGAGTCCGTGAGGACGAAACCCGGCGTACCGGGTCACGCTT
AACAACCAGATCAAAGAAAAAACAGACATTGTCAATTGCAAAGCAAAAATGTAACACCCCTACAATGGAT
GCCGACAAGATTGTATTCAAAGTCAATAATCAGGTGGTCTCTTTGAAGCCTGAGATTATCGTGGATCAAT
ATGAGTACAAGTACCCTGCCATCAAAGATTTGAAAAAGCCCTGTATAACCCTAGGAAAGGCTCCCGATTT
AAATAAAGCATACAAGTCAGTTTTGTCAGGCATGAGCGCCGCCAAACTTAATCCTGACGATGTATGTTCC
TATTTGGCAGCGGCAATGCAGTTTTTTGAGGGGACATGTCCGGAAGACTGGACCAGCTATGGAATTGTGA
TTGCACGAAAAGGAGATAAGATCACCCCAGGTTCTCTGGTGGAGATAAAACGTACTGATGTAGAAGGGAA
TTGGGCTCTGACAGGAGGCATGGAACTGACAAGAGACCCCACTGTCCCTGAGCATGCGTCCTTAGTCGGT
CTTCTCTTGAGTCTGTATAGGTTGAGCAAAATATCCGGGCAAAACACTGGTAACTATAAGACAAACATTG
CAGACAGGATAGAGCAGATTTTTGAGACAGCCCCTTTTGTTAAAATCGTGGAACACCATACTCTAATGAC
AACTCACAAAATGTGTGCTAATTGGAGTACTATACCAAACTTCAGATTTTTGGCCGGAACCTATGACATG
TTTTTCTCCCGGATTGAGCATCTATATTCAGCAATCAGAGTGGGCACAGTTGTCACTGCTTATGAAGACT
GTTCAGGACTGGTATCATTTACTGGGTTCATAAAACAAATCAATCTCACCGCTAGA
