>Addgene plasmid #52476 | pRVdG-4ChopV | addgene partial sequence | sequence record 82788 | T7term 5'-GCTAGTTATTGCTCAGCGG-3'
TTGTTAGCAGCCGGATCCCCGCCCTCCCTTAGCCATCCGAGTGGACGTGCGTCCTCCTTCGGATGCCCAG
GTCGGACCGCGAGGAGGTGGAGATGCCATGCCGACCCACGCTTAACAAATAAACAACAAAAATGAGAAAA
ACAATCAAACAACCAAAGGTTCAGATTTAGGATCTTGTTTTTTTCAAGATACATCACACAAGAGTCTTAG
CATGGGCAGGCTTCCAGGAGTATCCGGTTCACAGGCAACTGTAGTCTAGTAGGGATGATCTAGATCTGAT
ATCCTCTAGGGTGATCCACCTGTTGTACCTATGAAGGTGTCTTTCCACTTCTCTGGATAGATCCTTGATG
CTGCCAACGAGTCTGGTAGTCTTCACTATCTTGTAAATCAACCTGATCCAGTGAGATGACAGACTCAGGC
TAGAATTACAGGCTACCCTTTTGAACACTGAGGTGTCGTTGGACCAACTCCAAGATAGATAAACGTTCCC
TCGAATGACTTGCTTTCTGAAGTAATAAGTTATAGGTCTGTTATACAGGTCGTGAAGTCTTGCGAAGCTA
GGGACGTCACCTAAAGCAGTAGATAGATACATCATAGTACTGCAACATATGTTGAAGTGCCTCAGGATTT
TGGGATCAGACGGTGGATAGAACGAGGGGTCAGTTAGGGGTTTGGAAACGTTGAAGACTCTGTTGGAGAA
AACTATCATGATGGCTATAATGATAGCCACTTTAGACAGAGTTCCCCTCT
