>Addgene plasmid #52476 | pRVdG-4ChopV | addgene partial sequence | sequence record 82790 | EGFP-C 5'-CATGGTCCTGCTGGAGTTCGTG-3'
AGTAATAGCTAGCTTATAAAGTGCTGGGTCATCTAAGCTTTTCAGTCGAGAAAAAAACATTAGATCAGAA
GAACAACTGGCAACACTTCTCAACCTGAGACTTACTTCAAGATGCTCGATCCTGGAGAGGTCTATGATGA
CCCTATTGACCCAATCGAGTTAGAGGCTGAACCCAGAGGAACCCCCATTGTCCCCAACATCTTGAGGAAC
TCTGACTACAATCTCAACTCTCCTTTGATAGAAGATCCTGCTAGACTAATGTTAGAATGGTTAAAAACAG
GGAATAGACCTTATCGGATGACTCTAACAGACAATTGCTCCAGGTCTTTCAGAGTTTTGAAAGATTATTT
CAAGAAGGTAGATTTGGGTTCTCTCAAGGTGGGCGGAATGGCTGCACAGTCAATGATTTCTCTCTGGTTA
TATGGTGCCCACTCTGAATCCAACAGGAGCCGGAGATGTATAACAGACTTGGCCCATTTCTATTCCAAGT
CGTCCCCCATAGAGAAGCTGTTGAATCTCACGCTAGGAAATAGAGGGCTGAGAATCCCCCCAGAGGGAGT
GTTAAGTTGCCTTGAGAGGGTTGATTATGATAATGCATTTGGAAGGTATCTTGCCAACACGTATTCCTCT
TACTTGTTCTTCCATGTAATCACCTTATACATGAACGCCCTAGACTGGGATGAAGAAAAGACCATCCTAG
CATTATGGAAAGATTTAACCTCAGTGGACATCG
