>Addgene plasmid #52476 | pRVdG-4ChopV | addgene partial sequence | sequence record 82795 | EGFP-N 5'-CGTCGCCGTCCAGCTCGACCAG-3'
CATGGTGGCGACCGGTGGCTTGCCGGTGCCCTTGTTGACCGCGCCAGCCTCGGCCTCNTCCTCCACCAGC
GTCTCGACCTCAATCTCAGTGCCACCAATGTTCAATTTGGTGGTCTTGCGAATGTCGCCGTGGATGAGGA
TATGCTCGTGGATCAGCACGCGCAGGTAGTGGCCGAGCAGACCCCAGCAGTTCTTCGACATCAGGTCAAT
GATGGTGTGGCCGACGGTGGAGCCGTACACGCTCAGGACGCCGAAGCCCTCGGGGCCGAGGATGAACAGG
ATGGGGAACATACCCCATGATACGAAGAAGAGCCAAGCCATGCCAGTCACCACCTGGCGACACCGGCCCT
TCGGCACGGTGTGGTAACCCTCGATGTAGGCCTTGGCAGCGTGAAAGAACGTGTTAGCACCATAACACAG
ACCCAGGCAGAAGAAGATGACCTTGACGTATCCGGTGGCCATGGCGGAAGTGGCGCCCCACACAATTGTG
CCAATATCAGACACAAGCAGACCCATGGTGCGCCTGCTGTANTCGTTGGACAAGCCCGTCAGGTTTGACA
GGTGAATGAGAATGACCGGGCAGGTGAGAAGCCACTCGGCGTAACGCAACCACTGGACGCGGTGGCCTGT
GGCTAGATACAGCATGGACGGGTTCTTAAACTCGAAGAAGAACTCGAGAATCACCT
